>Addgene plasmid #45066 | pRSV-PKI-v2 | depositor full sequence | sequence record 62500 | pRSV-PKI-v2 sequence 4523 bps
AAGCTTGCCACCATGGGAACTGATGTCGAA
[60 nt withheld, positions 31-90]
ATCCTGGTCTCGAGTGCTTCCGGAAACTCAAACGAACTGGCCCTGAAGCTGGCTGGTCTAGATATTAACA
AAACAGAAGGAGAGGAAGATGCTCAAAGATCTTCAACTGAACAATCCGGAGAAGCTCAAGGAGAAGCTGC
TAAGTCCGAGTCATAGTAGGGATCTGGATCCACTAGTTCTAGAGCGGCCGCAGATCTTTGTGAAGGAACC
TTACTTCTGTGGTGTGACATAATTGGACAAACTACCTACAGAGATTTAAAGCTCTAAGGTAAATATAAAA
TTTTTAAGTGTATAATGTGTTAAACTACTGATTCTAATTGTTTGTGTATTTTAGATTCCAACCTATGGAA
CTGATGAATGGGAGCAGTGGTGGAATGCCTTTAATGAGGAAAACCTGTTTTGCTCAGAAGAAATGCCATC
TAGTGATGATGAGGCTACTGCTGACTCTCAACATTCTACTCCTCCAAAAAAGAAGAGAAAGGTAGAAGAC
CCCAAGGACTTTCCTTCAGAATTGCTAAGTTTTTTGAGTCATGCTGTGTTTAGTAATAGAACTCTTGCTT
GCTTTGCTATTTACACCACAAAGGAAAAAGCTGCACTGCTATACAAGAAAATTATGGAAAAATATTCTGT
AACCTTTATAAGTAGGCATAACAGTTATAATCATAACATACTGTTTTTTCTTACTCCACACAGGCATAGA
GTGTCTGCTATTAATAACTATGCTCAAAAATTGTGTACCTTTAGCTTTTTAATTTGTAAAGGGGTTAATA
AGGAATATTTGATGTATAGTGCCTTGACTAGAGATCATAATCAGCCATACCACATTTGTAGAGGTTTTAC
TTGCTTTAAAAAACCTCCCACACCTCCCCCTGAACCTGAAACATAAAATGAATGCAATTGTTGTTGTTAA
CTTGTTTATTGCAGCTTATAATGGTTACAAATAAAGCAATAGCATCACAAATTTCACAAATAAAGCATTT
TTTTCACTGCATTCTAGTTGTGGTTTGTCCAAACTCATCAATGTATCTTATCATGTCTGGATCCCCAGGA
AGCTCCTCTGTGTCCTCATAAACCCTAACCTCCTCTACTTGAGAGGACATTCCAATCATAGGCTGCCCAT
CCACCCTCTGTGTCCTCCTGTTAATTAGGTCACTTAACAAAAAGGAAATTGGGTAGGGGTTTTTCACAGA
CCGCTTTCTAAGGGTAATTTTAAAATATCTGGGAAGTCCCTTCCACTGCTGTGTTCCAGAAGTGTTGGTA
AACAGCCCACAAATGTCAACAGCAGAAACATACAAGCTGTCAGCTTTGCACAAGGGCCCAACACCCTGCT
CATCAAGAAGCACTGTGGTTGCTGTGTTAGTAATGTGCAAAACAGGAGGCACATTTTCCCCACCTGTGTA
GGTTCCAAAATATCTAGTGTTTTCATTTTTACTTGGATCAGGAACCCAGCACTCCACTGGATAAGCATTA
TCCTTATCCAAAACAGCCTTGTGGTCAGTGTTCATCTGCTGACTGTCAACTGTAGCATTTTTTGGGGTTA
CAGTTTGAGCAGGATATTTGGTCCTGTAGTTTGCTAACACACCCTGCAGCTCCAAAGGTTCCCCACCAAC
AGCAAAAAAATGAAAATTTGACCCTTGAATGGGTTTTCCAGCACCATTTTCATGAGTTTTTTGTGTCCCT
GAATGCAAGTTTAACATAGCAGTTACCCCAATAACCTCAGTTTTAACAGTAACAGCTTCCCACATCAAAA
TATTTCCACAGGTTAAGTCCTCATTTAAATTAGGCAAAGGAATTCTTGAAGACGAAAGGGCCTCGTGATA
CGCCTATTTTTATAGGTTAATGTCATGATAATAATGGTTTCTTAGACGTCAGGTGGCACTTTTCGGGGAA
ATGTGCGCGGAACCCCTATTTGTTTATTTTTCTAAATACATTCAAATATGTATCCGCTCATGAGACAATA
ACCCTGATAAATGCTTCAATAATATTGAAAAAGGAAGAGTATGAGTATTCAACATTTCCGTGTCGCCCTT
ATTCCCTTTTTTGCGGCATTTTGCCTTCCTGTTTTTGCTCACCCAGAAACGCTGGTGAAAGTAAAAGATG
CTGAAGATCAGTTGGGTGCACGAGTGGGTTACATCGAACTGGATCTCAACAGCGGTAAGATCCTTGAGAG
TTTTCGCCCCGAAGAACGTTTTCCAATGATGAGCACTTTTAAAGTTCTGCTATGTGGCGCGGTATTATCC
CGTGTTGACGCCGGGCAAGAGCAACTCGGTCGCCGCATACACTATTCTCAGAATGACTTGGTTAGATACT
CACCAGTCACAGAAAAGCATCTTACGGATGGCATGACAGTAAGAGAATTATGCAGTGCTGCCATAACCAT
GAGTGATAACACTGCGGCCAACTTACTTCTGACAACGATCGGAGGACCGAAGGAGCTAACCGCTTTTTTG
CACAACATGGGGGATCATGTAACTCGCCTTGATCGTTGGGAACCGGAGCTGAATGAAGCCATACCAAACG
ACGAGCGTGACACCACGATGCCTGCAGCAATGGCAACAACGTTGCGCAAACTATTAACTGGCGAACTACT
TACTCTAGCTTCCCGGCAACAATTAATAGACTGGATGGAGGCGGATAAAGTTGCAGGACCACTTCTGCGC
TCGGCCCTTCCGGCTGGCTGGTTTATTGCTGATAAATCTGGAGCCGGTGAGCGTGGGTCTCGCGGTATCA
TTGCAGCACTGGGGCCAGATGGTAAGCCCTCCCGTATCGTAGTTATCTACACGACGGGGAGTCAGGCAAC
TATGGATGAACGAAATAGACAGATCGCTGAGATAGGTGCCTCACTGATTAAGCATTGGTAACTGTCAGAC
CAAGTTTACTCATATATACTTTAGATTGATTTAAAACTTCATTTTTAATTTAAAAGGATCTAGGTGAAGA
TCCTTTTTGATAATCTCATGACCAAAATCCCTTAACGTGAGTTTTCGTTCCACTGAGCGTCAGACCCCGT
AGAAAAGATCAAAGGATCTTCTTGAGATCCTTTTTTTCTGCGCGTAATCTGCTGCTTGCAAACAAAAAAA
CCACCGCTACCAGCGGTGGTTTGTTTGCCGGATCAAGAGCTACCAACTCTTTTTCCGAAGGTAACTGGCT
TCAGCAGAGCGCAGATACCAAATACTGTCCTTCTAGTGTAGCCGTAGTTAGGCCACCACTTCAAGAACTC
TGTAGCACCGCCTACATACCTCGCTCTGCTAATCCTGTTACCAGTGGCTGCTGCCAGTGGCGATAAGTCG
TGTCTTACCGGGTTGGACTCAAGACGATAGTTACCGGATAAGGCGCAGCGGTCGGGCTGAACGGGGGGTT
CGTGCACACAGCCCAGCTTGGAGCGAACGACCTACACCGAACTGAGATACCTACAGCGTGAGCATTGAGA
AAGCGCCACGCTTCCCGAAGGGAGAAAGGCGGACAGGTATCCGGTAAGCGGCAGGGTCGGAACAGGAGAG
CGCACGAGGGAGCTTCCAGGGGGAAACGCCTGGTATCTTTATAGTCCTGTCGGGTTTCGCCACCTCTGAC
TTGAGCGTCGATTTTTGTGATGCTCGTCAGGGGGGCGGAGCCTATGGAAAAACGCCAGCAACGCGGCCTT
TTTACGGTTCCTGGCCTTTTGCTGGCCTTTTGCTCACATGTTCTTTCCTGCGTTATCCCCTGATTCTGTG
GATAACCGTATTACCGCCTTTGAGTGAGCTGATACCGCTCGCCGCAGCCGAACGACCGAGCGCAGCGAGT
CAGTGAGCGAGGAAGCGGAAGAGCGCCTGATGCGGTATTTTCTCCTTACGCATCTGTGCGGTATTTCACA
CCGCATATGGTGCACTCTCAGTACAATCTGCTCTGATGCCGCATAGTTAAGCCAGTATCTGCTCCCTGCT
TGTGTGTTGGAGGTCGCTGAGTAGTGCGCGAGCAAAATTTAAGCTACAACAAGGCAAGGCTTGACCGACA
ATTGCATGAAGAATCTGCTTAGGGTTAGGCGTTTTGCGCTGCTTCGCGATGTACGGGCCAGATATACGCG
TATCTGAGGGGACTAGGGTGTGTTTAGGCGAAAAGCGGGGCTTCGGTTGTACGCGGTTAGGAGTCCCCTC
AGGATATAGTAGTTTCGCTTTTGCATAGGGAGGGGGAAATGTAGTCTTATGCAATACACTTGTAGTCTTG
CAACATGGTAACGATGAGTTAGCAACATGCCTTACAAGGAGAGAAAAAGCACCGTGCATGCCGATTGGTG
GAAGTAAGGTGGTACGATCGTGCCTTATTAGGAAGGCAACAGACAGGTCTGACATGGATTGGACGAACCA
CTGAATTCCGCATTGCAGAGATAATTGTATTTAAGTGCCTAGCTCGATACAATAAACGCCATTTGACCAT
TCACCACATTGGTGTGCACCTCC
Features (pLannotate 1.2.2; 14 found; start..end, strand, type, name):
     19..243     +  CDS            PKIA (sequence partly withheld): IPKA_HUMAN - Also known as PRKACN1. Experimental evidence at protein level: Swiss-Prot protein existence level 1. Extremely potent competitive inhibitor of cAMP-dependent protein kinase activity, this protein interacts with the catalytic subunit of the enzyme after the cAMP-induced dissociation of its regulatory chains. From Homo sapiens (Human).
    256..281     -  misc_feature   MCS (fragment): pBluescript multiple cloning site
    283..357     +  CDS            small t antigen (fragment): SV40 (simian virus 40) small t antigen
    359..424     +  intron         small t intron: SV40 (simian virus 40) small t antigen intron
    554..574     +  CDS            SV40 NLS: nuclear localization signal of SV40 (simian virus 40) large T antigen
    893..976     +  CDS            large T antigen (fragment): large T antigen from SV40 (simian virus 40)
    999..1133    +  polyA_signal   SV40 poly(A) signal: SV40 polyadenylation signal
   1077..1895    -  CDS            VP1_SV40 (fragment): Experimental evidence at protein level: Swiss-Prot protein existence level 1. Forms an icosahedral capsid with a T=7 symmetry and a 40 nm diameter. The capsid is composed of 72 pentamers linked to each other by disulfide bonds and associated with VP2 or VP3 proteins. Binds to N- glycolylneuraminic analog of the ganglioside GM1 on the cell surface to provide virion attachment to target cell (PubMed:18353982). Once attached, the virion is internalized by caveolin-mediated endocytosis and traffics to the endoplasmic reticulum. Inside the endoplasmic reticulum, the protein folding machinery isomer
   1986..2090    +  promoter       AmpR promoter: bla
   2091..2951    +  CDS            AmpR: β-lactamase; bla; confers resistance to ampicillin, carbenicillin, and related antibiotics
   3122..3710    +  rep_origin     ori: high-copy-number ColE1/pMB1/pBR322/pUC origin of replication
   3896..3998    -  misc_feature   bom (fragment): basis of mobility region from pBR322
   4129..4222    +  ncRNA          Retro dr1: Accession: RF00214 - Retrovirus direct repeat 1 (dr1)
   4258..4520    +  promoter       RSV promoter: Rous sarcoma virus enhancer/promoter
