[The description below was written by a language model from this plasmid's Addgene catalogue record and pLannotate feature annotations shown in this document.]
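Description:
pRSV-PKI-v2 is a small mammalian expression plasmid (about 4.5 kb) for producing the alpha isoform of the cAMP-dependent protein kinase inhibitor (PKI alpha). It is built on the pRSV-link backbone, itself derived from pRSV-globin. In bacteria it is maintained through a high-copy ColE1/pUC-type origin and selected with ampicillin via the β-lactamase gene and its native promoter. A fragment of the pBR322 basis-of-mobility region remains from the older backbone. No mammalian selection marker is annotated or recorded, so the plasmid appears suited mainly to transient transfection.

The payload is a synthetic PKI alpha coding sequence of roughly 250 bp, cloned between HindIII and NotI sites that were both preserved. The annotation software matches it to human PKIA. Because the map is circular, the Rous sarcoma virus enhancer/promoter at the end of the numbered sequence lies immediately upstream of this open reading frame and drives its transcription. Downstream sits a block of SV40 DNA that supplies the small t antigen intron and the SV40 polyadenylation signal for transcript processing. The annotated fragments of small t, large T (including its nuclear localization signal) and VP1 appear to be carried-over viral sequence rather than intended expressed products.

According to the depositor, this version derives from an earlier RSV-PKI plasmid, altered to add a Kozak consensus for translation initiation and a changed origin for high copy number in E. coli. PKI is a potent competitive inhibitor that binds the free catalytic subunit of PKA, so expressing it is a way to block PKA activity in transfected cells and test whether a response depends on cAMP/PKA signaling.
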