Addgene plasmid #45066: pRSV-PKI-v2
Purpose: Expression of PKI (PKA inhibitor)
Depositing lab: Richard Maurer. Depositing organization: Oregon Health & Science University.
Backbone
  Vector backbone: pRSV-link
  Backbone manufacturer: Maurer lab
  Backbone size w/o insert (bp): 4265
  Total vector size (bp): 4517
  Modifications to backbone: Backbone derived from pRSV-globin
  Vector type: Mammalian Expression
Growth in bacteria
  Bacterial resistance: Ampicillin, 100 μg/mL
  Growth temperature: 37°C
  Growth strain: DH5alpha
  Copy number: High Copy
Gene/Insert
  Gene/Insert name: cAMP-dependent protein kinase inhibitor alpha (alt name: PKI alpha)
  Species: Synthetic
  Insert size (bp): 250
  GenBank ID: M23079.1
  Promoter: RSV
  Cloning method: Restriction Enzyme; 5′ cloning site HindIII (not destroyed); 3′ cloning site NotI (not destroyed)
  Sequencing primers: 5′ CGATACAATAAACGCCATTTGA
Terms and licenses: Academic/Nonprofit Terms; Industry Terms: Not Available to Industry
Depositor comments: Derived from RSV-PKI constructed by the Maurer lab and described in Day et al., J. Biol. Chem. 264, 431-436, 1989. Altered to add a Kozak consensus translation initiation sequence and also the ori was changed to yield high copy number in E coli.
How to cite: pRSV-PKI-v2 was a gift from Richard Maurer (Addgene plasmid # 45066 ; http://n2t.net/addgene:45066 ; RRID:Addgene_45066)
