>Addgene plasmid #45066 | pRSV-PKI-v2 | addgene partial sequence | sequence record 67854 | pREP_fwd
CATTGGTGTGCACCTCCAAGCTTGCCACCATGGGAACTGATGTCGAA
[60 nt withheld, positions 48-107]
ATCCTGGTCTCGAGTGCTTCCGGAAACTCAAACGAACTGGCCCTGAAGCTGGCTGGTCTAGATATTAACA
AAACAGAAGGAGAGGAAGATGCTCAAAGATCTTCAACTGAACAATCCGGAGAAGCTCAAGGAGAAGCTGC
TAAGTCCGAGTCATAGTAGGGATCTGGATCCACTAGTTCTAGAGCGGCCGCAGATCTTTGTGAAGGAACC
TTACTTCTGTGGTGTGACATAATTGGACAAACTACCTACAGAGATTTAAAGCTCTAAGGTAAATATAAAA
TTTTTAAGTGTATAATGTGTTAAACTACTGATTCTAATTGTTTGTGTATTTTAGATTCCAACCTATGGAA
CTGATGAATGGGAGCAGTGGTGGAATGCCTTTAATGAGGAAAACCTGTTTTGCTCAGAAGAAATGCCATC
TAGTGATGATGAGGCTACTGCTGACTCTCAACATTCTACTCCTCCAAAAAAGAAGAGAAAGGTAGAAGAC
CCCAAGGACTTTCCTTCAGAATTGCTAAGTTTTTTGAGTCATGCTGTGTTTAGTAATAGAACTCTTGCTT
GCTTTGCTATTTACACCACAAAGGAAAAAGCTGCACTGCTATACAAGAAAATTATGGAAAAATATTCTGT
AACCTTTATAAGTAGGCATAACAGTTATAATCATAACATACTGTTTTTTCTTACTCCACACAGGCATAGA
GTGTCTGCTATTAATAACTATGCTCAAAAATTGTGTACCTTTAGCTTTTTAATTTGTAAAGGGGTTAATA
AG
